>Addgene plasmid #41523 | pETcon(I-LtrI) | depositor full sequence | sequence record 59600 | pETcon(I-LtrI) sequence 7069 bps
ATTGTGAGCGGATAACAATTTCACACAGGAAACAGCTATGACCATGATTACGCCAAGCTCGAAATTAACC
CTCACTAAAGGGAACAAAAGCTGGTACCAATTCCTTGAATTTTCAAAAATTCTTACTTTTTTTTTGGATG
GACGCAAAGAAGTTTAATAATCATATTACATGGCATTACCACCATATACATATCCATATCTAATCTTACT
TATATGTTGTGGAAATGTAAAGAGCCCCATTATCTTAGCCTAAAAAAACCTTCTCTTTGGAACTTTCAGT
AATACGCTTAACTGCTCATTGCTATATTGAAGTACGGATTAGAAGCCGCCGAGCGGGTGACAGCCCTCCG
AAGGAAGACTCTCCTCCGTGCGTCCTCGTCTTCACCGGTCGCGTTCCTGAAACGCAGATGTGCCTCGCGC
CGCACTGCTCCGAACAATAAAGATTCTACAATACTAGCTTTTATGGTTATGAAGAGGAAAAATTGGCAGT
AACCTGGCCCCACAAACCTTCAAATGAACGAATCAAATTAACAACCATAGGATGATAATGCGATTAGTTT
TTTAGCCTTATTTCTGGGGTAATTAATCAGCGAAGCGATGATTTTTGATCTATTAACAGATATATAAATG
CAAAAACTGCATAACCACTTTAACTAATACTTTCAACATTTTCGGTTTGTATTACTTCTTATTCAAATGT
AATAAAAGTATCAACAAAAAATTGTTAATATACCTCTATACTTTAACGTCAAGGAGAAAAAACCCCGGAT
CGAATTCCCTACTTCATACATTTTCAATTAAGATGCAGTTACTTCGCTGTTTTTCAATATTTTCTGTTAT
TGCTTCAGTTTTAGCACAGGAACTGACAACTATATGCGAGCAAATCCCCTCACCAACTTTAGAATCGACG
CCGTACTCTTTGTCAACGACTACTATTTTGGCCAACGGGAAGGCAATGCAAGGAGTTTTTGAATATTACA
AATCAGTAACGTTTGTCAGTAATTGCGGTTCTCACCCCTCAACAACTAGCAAAGGCAGCCCCATAAACAC
ACAGTATGTTTTTAAGGACAATAGCTCGACGATTGAAGGTAGATACCCATACGACGTTCCAGACTACGCT
CTGCAGGCTAGTGGTGGAGGAGGCTCTGGTGGAGGCGGTAGCGGAGGCGGAGGGTCGGCTAGCCATATGT
TCCCAGTTCAAGCTAGAAACGACAACATCTCTCCATGGACTATCACTGGTTTCGCTGACGCTGAATCTTC
TTTCATGTTGACTGTTTCTAAGGACTCTAAGAGAAACACTGGTTGGTCTGTTAGACCAAGATTCAGAATC
GGTTTGCACAACAAGGACGTGACTATCTTGAAGTCTATCAGAGAATACTTGGGCGCCGGTATCATCACTT
CTGACAAGGACGCTAGAATCAGATTCGAATCTTTGAAGGAATTGGAAGTTGTTATCAACCACTTCGACAA
GTACCCATTGATCACTCAAAAGAGAGCTGACTACTTGTTGTTCAAGAAGGCTTTCTACTTAATTAAGAAC
AAGGAACACTTGACTGAAGAAGGTTTGAACCAAATCTTGACTTTGAAGGCTTCTTTGAACTTGGGTTTGT
CTGAAGAATTGAAGGAAGCATTCCCAAACACTATCCCAGCTGAAAAGTTACTAGTTACTGGTCAAGAAAT
CCCAGACTCTAACTGGGTTGCTGGTTTCACTGCTGGTGAAGGTTCTTTCTACATCAGAATCGCTAAGAAC
TCTACTTTGAAGACTGGTTACCAAGTTCAATCTGTTTTCCAAATCACTCAAGACACGCGTGACATCGAAT
TGATGAAGAACTTGATCTCTTACTTGAACTGTGGTAACATCAGAATCAGAAAGTACAAGGGTTCTGAAGG
TATCCACGACACTTGTGTTGACTTGGTTGTTACTAACTTGAACGACATCAAGGAAAAGATCATCCCATTC
TTCAACAAGAACCACATCATCGGTGTTAAGTTGCAAGACTACAGAGACTGGTGTAAGGTTGTTACTTTGA
TCGACAACAAGGAACACTTGACTTCTGAAGGTTTGGAAAAGATCCAAAAGATCAAGGAAGGTATGAACAG
AGGTAGATCTTTGCTCGAGGGGGGCGGATCCGAACAAAAGCTTATTTCTGAAGAGGACTTGTAATAGAGA
TCTGATAACAACAGTGTAGATGTAACAAAATCGACTTTGTTCCCACTGTACTTTTAGCTCGTACAAAATA
CAATATACTTTTCATTTCTCCGTAAACAACATGTTTTCCCATGTAATATCCTTTTCTATTTTTCGTTCCG
TTACCAACTTTACACATACTTTATATAGCTATTCACTTCTATACACTAAAAAACTAAGACAATTTTAATT
TTGCTGCCTGCCATATTTCAATTTGTTATAAATTCCTATAATTTATCCTATTAGTAGCTAAAAAAAGATG
AATGTGAATCGAATCCTAAGAGAATTGAGCTCCAATTCGCCCTATAGTGAGTCGTATTACAATTCACTGG
CCGTCGTTTTACAACGTCGTGACTGGGAAAACCCTGGCGTTACCCAACTTAATCGCCTTGCAGCACATCC
CCCTTTCGCCAGCTGGCGTAATAGCGAAGAGGCCCGCACCGATCGCCTTTCCCAACAGTTGCGCAGCCTG
AATGGCGAATGG
[124 nt withheld, positions 2673-2796]
C
[91 nt withheld, positions 2798-2888]
A
[49 nt withheld, positions 2890-2938]
CCTTTGACGTTGGAGTCCACGTTCTTT
[37 nt withheld, positions 2966-3002]
ACCCTATCTCGGTCTATTCTTTTGATTTATAAGGGATTTTGCCGATTTCGGCCTATTGGTTAAAAAATGA
GCTGATTTAACAAAAATTTAACGCGAATTTTAACAAAATATTAACGCTTACAATTTCCTGATGCGGTATT
TTCTCCTTACGCATCTGTGCGGTATTTCACACCGCATAGATCGGCAAGTGCACAAACAATACTTAAATAA
ATACTACTCAGTAATAACCTATTTCTTAGCATTTTTGACGAAATTTGCTATTTTGTTAGAGTCTTTTACA
CCATTTGTCTCCACACCTCCGCTTACATCAACACCAATAACGCCATTTAATCTAAGCGCATCACCAACAT
TTTCTGGCGTCAGTCCACCAGCTAACATAAAATGTAAGCTTTCGGGGCTCTCTTGCCTTCCAACCCAGTC
AGAAATCGAGTTCCAATCCAAAAGTTCACCTGTCCCACCTGCTTCTGAATCAAACAAGGGAATAAACGAA
TGAGGTTTCTGTGAAGCTGCACTGAGTAGTATGTTGCAGTCTTTTGGAAATACGAGTCTTTTAATAACTG
GCAAACCGAGGAACTCTTGGTATTCTTGCCACGACTCATCTCCATGCAGTTGGACGATATCAATGCCGTA
ATCATTGACCAGAGCCAAAACATCCTCCTTAGGTTGATTACGAAACACGCCAACCAAGTATTTCGGAGTG
CCTGAACTATTTTTATATGCTTTTACAAGACTTGAAATTTTCCTTGCAATAACCGGGTCAATTGTTCTCT
TTCTATTGGGCACACATATAATACCCAGCAAGTCAGCATCGGAATCTAGAGCACATTCTGCGGCCTCTGT
GCTCTGCAAGCCGCAAACTTTCACCAATGGACCAGAACTACCTGTGAAATTAATAACAGACATACTCCAA
GCTGCCTTTGTGTGCTTAATCACGTATACTCACGTGCTCAATAGTCACCAATGCCCTCCCTCTTGGCCCT
CTCCTTTTCTTTTTTCGACCGAATTAATTCTTAATCGGCAAAAAAAGAAAAGCTCCGGATCAAGATTGTA
CGTAAGGTGACAAGCTATTTTTCAATAAAGAATATCTTCCACTACTGCCATCTGGCGTCATAACTGCAAA
GTACACATATATTACGATGCTGTTCTATTAAATGCTTCCTATATTATATATATAGTAATGTCGTGATCTA
TGGTGCACTCTCAGTACAATCTGCTCTGATGCCGCATAGTTAAGCCAGCCCCGACACCCGCCAACACCCG
CTGACGCGCCCTGACGGGCTTGTCTGCTCCCGGCATCCGCTTACAGACAAGCTGTGACCGTCTCCGGGAG
CTGCATGTGTCAGAGGTTTTCACCGTCATCACCGAAACGCGCGAGACGAAAGGGCCTCGTGATACGCCTA
TTTTTATAGGTTAATGTCATGATAATAATGGTTTCTTAGACGGATCGCTTGCCTGTAACTTACACGCGCC
TCGTATCTTTTAATGATGGAATAATTTGGGAATTTACTCTGTGTTTATTTATTTTTATGTTTTGTATTTG
GATTTTAGAAAGTAAATAAAGAAGGTAGAAGAGTTACGGAATGAAGAAAAAAAAATAAACAAAGGTTTAA
AAAATTTCAACAAAAAGCGTACTTTACATATATATTTATTAGACAAGAAAAGCAGATTAAATAGATATAC
ATTCGATTAACGATAAGTAAAATGTAAAATCACAGGATTTTCGTGTGTGGTCTTCTACACAGACAAGATG
AAACAATTCGGCATTAATACCTGAGAGCAGGAAGAGCAAGATAAAAGGTAGTATTTGTTGGCGATCCCCC
TAGAGTCTTTTACATCTTCGGAAAACAAAAACTATTTTTTCTTTAATTTCTTTTTTTACTTTCTATTTTT
AATTTATATATTTATATTAAAAAATTTAAATTATAATTATTTTTATAGCACGTGATGAAAAGGACCCAGG
TGGCACTTTTCGGGGAAATGTGCGCGGAACCCCTATTTGTTTATTTTTCTAAATACATTCAAATATGTAT
CCGCTCATGAGACAATAACCCTGATAAATGCTTCAATAATATTGAAAAAGGAAGAGTATGAGTATTCAAC
ATTTCCGTGTCGCCCTTATTCCCTTTTTTGCGGCATTTTGCCTTCCTGTTTTTGCTCACCCAGAAACGCT
GGTGAAAGTAAAAGATGCTGAAGATCAGTTGGGTGCACGAGTGGGTTACATCGAACTGGATCTCAACAGC
GGTAAGATCCTTGAGAGTTTTCGCCCCGAAGAACGTTTTCCAATGATGAGCACTTTTAAAGTTCTGCTAT
GTGGCGCGGTATTATCCCGTATTGACGCCGGGCAAGAGCAACTCGGTCGCCGCATACACTATTCTCAGAA
TGACTTGGTTGAGTACTCACCAGTCACAGAAAAGCATCTTACGGATGGCATGACAGTAAGAGAATTATGC
AGTGCTGCCATAACCATGAGTGATAACACTGCGGCCAACTTACTTCTGACAACGATCGGAGGACCGAAGG
AGCTAACCGCTTTTTTGCACAACATGGGGGATCATGTAACTCGCCTTGATCGTTGGGAACCGGAGCTGAA
TGAAGCCATACCAAACGACGAGCGTGACACCACGATGCCTGTAGCAATGGCAACAACGTTGCGCAAACTA
TTAACTGGCGAACTACTTACTCTAGCTTCCCGGCAACAATTAATAGACTGGATGGAGGCGGATAAAGTTG
CAGGACCACTTCTGCGCTCGGCCCTTCCGGCTGGCTGGTTTATTGCTGATAAATCTGGAGCCGGTGAGCG
TGGGTCTCGCGGTATCATTGCAGCACTGGGGCCAGATGGTAAGCCCTCCCGTATCGTAGTTATCTACACG
ACGGGGAGTCAGGCAACTATGGATGAACGAAATAGACAGATCGCTGAGATAGGTGCCTCACTGATTAAGC
ATTGGTAACTGTCAGACCAAGTTTACTCATATATACTTTAGATTGATTTAAAACTTCATTTTTAATTTAA
AAGGATCTAGGTGAAGATCCTTTTTGATAATCTCATGACCAAAATCCCTTAACGTGAGTTTTCGTTCCAC
TGAGCGTCAGACCCCGTAGAAAAGATCAAAGGATCTTCTTGAGATCCTTTTTTTCTGCGCGTAATCTGCT
GCTTGCAAACAAAAAAACCACCGCTACCAGCGGTGGTTTGTTTGCCGGATCAAGAGCTACCAACTCTTTT
TCCGAAGGTAACTGGCTTCAGCAGAGCGCAGATACCAAATACTGTTCTTCTAGTGTAGCCGTAGTTAGGC
CACCACTTCAAGAACTCTGTAGCACCGCCTACATACCTCGCTCTGCTAATCCTGTTACCAGTGGCTGCTG
CCAGTGGCGATAAGTCGTGTCTTACCGGGTTGGACTCAAGACGATAGTTACCGGATAAGGCGCAGCGGTC
GGGCTGAACGGGGGGTTCGTGCACACAGCCCAGCTTGGAGCGAACGACCTACACCGAACTGAGATACCTA
CAGCGTGAGCTATGAGAAAGCGCCACGCTTCCCGAAGGGAGAAAGGCGGACAGGTATCCGGTAAGCGGCA
GGGTCGGAACAGGAGAGCGCACGAGGGAGCTTCCAGGGGGAAACGCCTGGTATCTTTATAGTCCTGTCGG
GTTTCGCCACCTCTGACTTGAGCGTCGATTTTTGTGATGCTCGTCAGGGGGGCGGAGCCTATGGAAAAAC
GCCAGCAACGCGGCCTTTTTACGGTTCCTGGCCTTTTGCTGGCCTTTTGCTCACATGTTCTTTCCTGCGT
TATCCCCTGATTCTGTGGATAACCGTATTACCGCCTTTGAGTGAGCTGATACCGCTCGCCGCAGCCGAAC
GACCGAGCGCAGCGAGTCAGTGAGCGAGGAAGCGGAAGAGCGCCCAATACGCAAACCGCCTCTCCCCGCG
CGTTGGCCGATTCATTAATGCAGCTGGCACGACAGGTTTCCCGACTGGAAAGCGGGCAGTGAGCGCAACG
CAATTAATGTGAGTTAGCTCACTCATTAGGCACCCCAGGCTTTACACTTTATGCTTCCGGCTCGTATGTT
GTGTGGA
Features (pLannotate 1.2.2; 20 found; start..end, strand, type, name):
      2..18      +  protein_bind   lac operator: The lac repressor binds to the lac operator to inhibit transcription in E. coli. This inhibition can be relieved by adding lactose or isopropyl-β-D-thiogalactopyranoside (IPTG). lac repressor encoded by lacI
     63..81      +  promoter       T3 promoter: promoter for bacteriophage T3 RNA polymerase
    315..756     +  promoter       GAL1 promoter: S. cerevisiae GAL1; inducible promoter, regulated by Gal4
    803..1063    +  CDS            AGA2: AGA2_YEAST - Experimental evidence at protein level: Swiss-Prot protein existence level 1. Receptor binding subunit of the a-agglutinin heterodimer. S.cerevisiae a and alpha cells express the complementary cell surface glycoproteins a-agglutinin and alpha-agglutinin, respectively, which interact with one another to promote cellular aggregation during mating. From Saccharomyces cerevisiae (strain ATCC 204508 / S288c) (Baker's yeast).
   2135..2161    +  CDS            Myc (fragment): Myc (human c-Myc proto-oncogene) epitope tag
   2491..2509    -  promoter       T7 promoter: promoter for bacteriophage T7 RNA polymerase
   2512..2669    +  CDS            lacZα (fragment): LacZα fragment of β-galactosidase; lacZ fragment
   2673..3101    +  rep_origin     f1 ori (sequence partly withheld): f1 bacteriophage origin of replication; arrow indicates direction of (+) strand synthesis
   3129..3180    -  misc_feature   bom (fragment): basis of mobility region from pBR322
   3231..3905    -  CDS            TRP1: phosphoribosylanthranilate isomerase, required for tryptophan biosynthesis; S. cerevisiae TRP1; yeast auxotrophic marker
   3906..4053    -  promoter       TRP1 promoter: S. cerevisiae TRP1
   4191..4240    -  misc_feature   bom (fragment): basis of mobility region from pBR322
   4342..4377    -  CDS            rop (fragment): Rop protein, which maintains plasmids at low copy number; rop
   4445..4948    -  misc_feature   CEN/ARS: S. cerevisiae CEN6 centromere fused to an autonomously replicating sequence
   4985..5089    +  promoter       AmpR promoter: bla
   5090..5950    +  CDS            AmpR: β-lactamase; bla; confers resistance to ampicillin, carbenicillin, and related antibiotics
   6121..6709    +  rep_origin     ori: high-copy-number ColE1/pMB1/pBR322/pUC origin of replication
   6892..6984    +  CDS            lacI (fragment): lac repressor; lacI; The lac repressor binds to the lac operator to inhibit transcription in E. coli. This inhibition can be relieved by adding lactose or isopropyl-β-D-thiogalactopyranoside (IPTG).
   6997..7018    +  protein_bind   CAP binding site: CAP binding activates transcription in the presence of cAMP. E. coli catabolite activator protein
   7033..7063    +  promoter       lac promoter: promoter for the E. coli lac operon
