[The description below was written by a language model from this plasmid's Addgene catalogue record and pLannotate feature annotations shown in this document.]
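Description:
pETcon(I-LtrI) is a yeast expression plasmid of about 7.1 kb built on the pETcon backbone, an E. coli/Saccharomyces cerevisiae shuttle vector designed for yeast surface display. In bacteria it replicates from a high-copy ColE1/pUC-type origin and is selected with ampicillin through the β-lactamase gene. In yeast it is maintained as a stable, low-copy episome by a CEN6/ARS element and selected through the TRP1 auxotrophic marker, which is driven by its own promoter. The backbone also carries an f1 origin, T3 and T7 promoters flanking the expression region, and remnants of lac regulatory and lacZα sequences inherited from its cloning-vector ancestry. These remnants have no evident role in the yeast expression function.

The payload is a 924 bp, yeast codon-optimized open reading frame for I-LtrI, a homing endonuclease from the fungus Leptographium truncatum, inserted between NdeI and XhoI sites that both remain intact. Transcription comes from the galactose-inducible, Gal4-regulated GAL1 promoter. The feature table shows an AGA2 coding sequence directly downstream of the promoter. According to the record, the endonuclease is preceded by an HA tag and a 3x(G4S) linker and followed by a G3S linker and a Myc tag. This arrangement is consistent with an Aga2p fusion, in which the a-agglutinin subunit tethers the enzyme to the yeast cell wall. The two epitope tags allow detection of surface expression and confirmation that the full-length product is present. The annotation does not mark the I-LtrI insert or the HA tag, but the gap between AGA2 and Myc accommodates them. The record does not state a specific application, though such display constructs are typically used to characterize or engineer the DNA binding and cleavage specificity of homing endonucleases.
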