Addgene plasmid #41523: pETcon(I-LtrI)
Depositing lab: Andrew Scharenberg. Depositing organization: Seattle Children's Hospital and Research Institute.
Backbone
  Vector backbone: pETcon
  Backbone size w/o insert (bp): 6145
  Total vector size (bp): 7069
  Modifications to backbone: Inserted yeast codon-optimized I-LtrI homing endonuclease using NdeI/XhoI cloning sites.
  Vector type: Yeast Expression
  Selectable markers: TRP1
Growth in bacteria
  Bacterial resistance: Ampicillin, 100 μg/mL
  Growth temperature: 37°C
  Growth strain: DH5alpha
  Copy number: High Copy
Gene/Insert
  Gene/Insert name: I-LtrI (alt name: I-LtrI homing endonuclease)
  Species: Leptographium truncatum
  Insert size (bp): 924
  GenBank ID: FJ717852.1
  Promoter: GAL1
  Tag / fusion protein: HA Tag (N terminal on backbone); 3x(G4S) Linker (N terminal on backbone); G3S Linker (C terminal on backbone); Myc Tag (C terminal on backbone)
  Cloning method: Restriction Enzyme; 5′ cloning site NdeI (not destroyed); 3′ cloning site XhoI (not destroyed)
  Sequencing primers: 5′ GAL1 Promoter; 3′ T7
Terms and licenses: Academic/Nonprofit Terms; Industry Terms: Not Available to Industry
How to cite: pETcon(I-LtrI) was a gift from Andrew Scharenberg (Addgene plasmid # 41523 ; http://n2t.net/addgene:41523 ; RRID:Addgene_41523)
