>Addgene plasmid #41523 | pETcon(I-LtrI) | addgene partial sequence | sequence record 62345 | GAL1 5'-AATATACCTCTATACTTTAACGTC-3'
CTACTTCATACATTTTCAATTAAGATGCAGTTACTTCGCTGTTTTTCAATATTTTCTGTTATTGCTTCAG
TTTTAGCACAGGAACTGACAACTATATGCGAGCAAATCCCCTCACCAACTTTAGAATCGACGCCGTACTC
TTTGTCAACGACTACTATTTTGGCCAACGGGAAGGCAATGCAAGGAGTTTTTGAATATTACAAATCAGTA
ACGTTTGTCAGTAATTGCGGTTCTCACCCCTCAACAACTAGCAAAGGCAGCCCCATAAACACACAGTATG
TTTTTAAGGACAATAGCTCGACGATTGAAGGTAGATACCCATACGACGTTCCAGACTACGCTCTGCAGGC
TAGTGGTGGAGGAGGCTCTGGTGGAGGCGGTAGCGGAGGCGGAGGGTCGGCTAGCCATATGTTCCCAGTT
CAAGCTAGAAACGACAACATCTCTCCATGGACTATCACTGGTTTCGCTGACGCTGAATCTTCTTTCATGT
TGACTGTTTCTAAGGACTCTAAGAGAAACACTGGTTGGTCTGTTAGACCAAGATTCAGAATCGGTTTGCA
CAACAAGGACGTGACTATCTTGAAGTCTATCAGAGAATACTTGGGCGCCGGTATCATCACTTCTGACAAG
GACGCTAGAATCAGATTCGAATCTTTGAAGGAATTGGAAGTTGTTATCAACCACTTCGACAAGTACCCAT
TGATCACTCAAAAGAGAGCTGACTACTTGTTGTTCAAGAAGGCTTTCTACTTAATTAAGAACAAGGAACA
CTTGACTGAAGAAGGTTTGAACCAAATCTTGACTTTGAAGGCTTCTTTGAACTTGGGTTTGTCTGAAGAA
TTG
