>Addgene plasmid #41523 | pETcon(I-LtrI) | addgene partial sequence | sequence record 62347 | M13_pUC_fwd
GACTCACTATAGGGCGAATTGGAGCTCAATTCTCTTAGGATTCGATTCACATTCATCTTTTTTTAGCTAC
TAATAGGATAAATTATAGGAATTTATAACAAATTGAAATATGGCAGGCAGCAAAATTAAAATTGTCTTAG
TTTTTTAGTGTATAGAAGTGAATAGCTATATAAAGTATGTGTAAAGTTGGTAACGGAACGAAAAATAGAA
AAGGATATTACATGGGAAAACATGTTGTTTACGGAGAAATGAAAAGTATATTGTATTTTGTACGAGCTAA
AAGTACAGTGGGAACAAAGTCGATTTTGTTACATCTACACTGTTGTTATCAGATCTCTATTACAAGTCCT
CTTCAGAAATAAGCTTTTGTTCGGATCCGCCCCCCTCGAGCAAAGATCTACCTCTGTTCATACCTTCCTT
GATCTTTTGGATCTTTTCCAAACCTTCAGAAGTCAAGTGTTCCTTGTTGTCGATCAAAGTAACAACCTTA
CACCAGTCTCTGTAGTCTTGCAACTTAACACCGATGATGTGGTTCTTGTTGAAGAATGGGATGATCTTTT
CCTTGATGTCGTTCAAGTTAGTAACAACCAAGTCAACACAAGTGTCGTGGATACCTTCAGAACCCTTGTA
CTTTCTGATTCTGATGTTACCACAGTTCAAGTAAGAGATCAAGTTCTTCATCAATTCGATGTCACGCGTG
TCTTGAGTGATTTGGAAAACAGATTGAACTTGGTAACCAGTCTTCAAAGTAGAGTTCTTAGCGATTCTGA
TGTAGAAAGAACCTTCGCCAGCAGTGAAACCAGCAACCCAGTTAGAGTCTGGGATTTCTTGACCAGTAA
